Addgene plasmid #190115: pMB1-B
Purpose: (Empty Backbone) Level 1 MoClo plasmid for A. baumannii
Depositing lab: Veronica Godoy-Carter. Depositing organization: Northeastern University. Publication: AspFlex: Molecular Tools to Study Gene Expression and Regulation in Acinetobacter baumannii. Brychcy M, Kokodynski A, Lloyd D, Godoy VG. ACS Synth Biol. 2023 Aug 16. doi: 10.1021/acssynbio.3c00167. PubMed 37587063.
Backbone
  Vector backbone: pTU1-B-RFP / pSB1A2
  Backbone manufacturer: Paul Freemont Lab / iGem
  Vector type: Bacterial Expression, Synthetic Biology
  Selectable markers: mRFP1
Growth in bacteria
  Bacterial resistance: Ampicillin, 100 μg/mL
  Growth temperature: 37°C
  Growth strain: DH5alpha
  Copy number: High Copy
Gene/Insert
  Gene/Insert name: None
Terms and licenses: Academic/Nonprofit Terms; Industry Terms: Not Available to Industry
Depositor comments: Added replications elements for Acinetobacter species into the PstI site
How to cite: pMB1-B was a gift from Veronica Godoy-Carter (Addgene plasmid # 190115 ; http://n2t.net/addgene:190115 ; RRID:Addgene_190115)
