[The description below was written by a language model from this plasmid's Addgene catalogue record and pLannotate feature annotations shown in this document.]
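Description:
pMB1-B is an empty Level 1 acceptor plasmid for MoClo (modular Golden Gate) assembly, adapted for use in Acinetobacter baumannii as part of a toolkit for studying gene expression and regulation in that organism. It derives from the pTU1-B-RFP / pSB1A2 backbone and is catalogued as a bacterial expression and synthetic biology vector. In E. coli it is maintained at high copy through a ColE1/pUC-type origin and selected with ampicillin via the β-lactamase gene and its native promoter. According to the depositor, replication elements for Acinetobacter species were inserted into the PstI site, making it a shuttle vector. The automated annotation of the 7,103 nt sequence leaves a roughly 4 kb stretch between the T7Te terminator and the ColE1 origin unannotated. This gap may correspond to the added Acinetobacter elements, although the feature table does not confirm this.

The plasmid carries no gene of interest. In its place sits an mRFP1 cassette driven by the lac promoter, with its CAP binding site and lac operator (preceded by a short lacI fragment), and terminated by the rrnB T1 and T7Te terminators. In MoClo acceptor vectors of this type, such a reporter usually serves as a visual dropout marker. Successful assembly of promoter, RBS, coding and terminator parts displaces the cassette, so correct clones are colourless while colonies carrying the uncut vector stay red. This fits the record's listing of mRFP1 as the selectable marker. The Type IIS sites and overhangs that define the "B" position are not annotated. A BioBrick prefix and a putative terminator remain from the pSB1A2 lineage.
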