Features (pLannotate 1.2.2; 12 found; start..end, strand, type, name):
     21..110     +  CDS            lacI (fragment): lac repressor; lacI; The lac repressor binds to the lac operator to inhibit transcription in E. coli. This inhibition can be relieved by adding lactose or isopropyl-β-D-thiogalactopyranoside (IPTG).
    123..144     +  protein_bind   CAP binding site: CAP binding activates transcription in the presence of cAMP. E. coli catabolite activator protein
    159..189     +  promoter       lac promoter: promoter for the E. coli lac operon
    197..213     +  protein_bind   lac operator: The lac repressor binds to the lac operator to inhibit transcription in E. coli. This inhibition can be relieved by adding lactose or isopropyl-β-D-thiogalactopyranoside (IPTG). lac repressor encoded by lacI
    249..923     +  CDS            mRFP1: mRFP1 is a basic (constitutively fluorescent) red fluorescent protein published in 2002, derived from Discosoma sp.. It is reported to be a somewhat slowly-maturing monomer with low acid sensitivity.
    971..1042    +  terminator     rrnB T1 terminator: transcription terminator T1 from the E. coli rrnB gene
   1058..1085    +  terminator     T7Te terminator: phage T7 early transcription terminator
   5222..5810    -  rep_origin     ori: high-copy-number ColE1/pMB1/pBR322/pUC origin of replication
   5981..6841    -  CDS            AmpR: β-lactamase; bla; confers resistance to ampicillin, carbenicillin, and related antibiotics
   6842..6946    -  promoter       AmpR promoter: bla
   7036..7079    -  terminator     bacterial terminator: putative bacterial transcription terminator
   7082..7101    +  misc_feature   BioBrick prefix: BioBrick prefix for parts that start with "ATG"
>Addgene plasmid #190115 | pMB1-B | addgene full sequence | sequence record 384915 | Addgene NGS Result
CGTCTCATGCCCTATAGAGACCCAATACGCAAACCGCCTCTCCCCGCGCGTTGGCCGATTCATTAATGCA
GCTGGCACGACAGGTTTCCCGACTGGAAAGCGGGCAGTGAGCGCAACGCAATTAATGTGAGTTAGCTCAC
TCATTAGGCACCCCAGGCTTTACACTTTATGCTTCCGGCTCGTATGTTGTGTGGAATTGTGAGCGGATAA
CAATTTCACACATACTAGAGAAAGAGGAGAAATACTAGATGGCTTCCTCCGAAGACGTTATCAAAGAGTT
CATGCGTTTCAAAGTTCGTATGGAAGGTTCCGTTAACGGTCACGAGTTCGAAATCGAAGGTGAAGGTGAA
GGTCGTCCGTACGAAGGTACCCAGACCGCTAAACTGAAAGTTACCAAAGGTGGTCCGCTGCCGTTCGCTT
GGGACATCCTGTCCCCGCAGTTCCAGTACGGTTCCAAAGCTTACGTTAAACACCCGGCTGACATCCCGGA
CTACCTGAAACTGTCCTTCCCGGAAGGTTTCAAATGGGAACGTGTTATGAACTTCGAAGACGGTGGTGTT
GTTACCGTTACCCAGGACTCCTCCCTGCAAGACGGTGAGTTCATCTACAAAGTTAAACTGCGTGGTACCA
ACTTCCCGTCCGACGGTCCGGTTATGCAGAAAAAAACCATGGGTTGGGAAGCTTCCACCGAACGTATGTA
CCCGGAAGACGGTGCTCTGAAAGGTGAAATCAAAATGCGTCTGAAACTGAAAGACGGTGGTCACTACGAC
GCTGAAGTTAAAACCACCTACATGGCTAAAAAACCGGTTCAGCTGCCGGGTGCTTACAAAACCGACATCA
AACTGGACATCACCTCCCACAACGAAGACTACACCATCGTTGAACAGTACGAACGTGCTGAAGGTCGTCA
CTCCACCGGTGCTTAATAACGCTGATAGTGCTAGTGTAGATCGCTACTAGAGCCAGGCATCAAATAAAAC
GAAAGGCTCAGTCGAAAGACTGGGCCTTTCGTTTTATCTGTTGTTTGTCGGTGAACGCTCTCTACTAGAG
TCACACTGGCTCACCTTCGGGTGGGCCTTTCTGCGTTTATAGGTCTCATGTTCCGGAGAGACGCTGCAGT
TAACAAGTTGCCTGACGCTGTGTCTTATCCAGTTCATGCGGCAATGCTATCTCTACTTCCTTTGCTAATC
TTGCCTCCTGTTTGATGTCACCGTTCTTTTTTAGTTCGGATTGCTCTACCCGATTCCATAGGGTTTGACG
ATCTAACATGTCAGGACTTGCCCCAGTTGGGGCAAAAATTTGGGTGTATTCAATGCCTGTTTTTTTGGTG
TAGTCCTGCTCTTTTCCGTACGTATCACAGTACAATTTTTCGCCTGCTCGGTATGCTGCACATGCCACGA
TTGAGCGACCATCTGACCTCGAAATGTTCTGCATTTCACAATGGTAAATTGCCATTTTCATCACCTGTTT
ATTAACAGCCGCCCCAAGTTTTGGGCGGTTGGGGTGTCGGGGTTTCCCTGACCGTACTTGCAAAATTTGG
CGTAGCAAAAATTTTGCGTAAGTGCGCCCTTCGGGAACTCTGCGAGGCTAAAAGCAAAAGCAAGAGCAAT
AAGGCTTTGACTTTGTTTTTTGATTTTGCTCGCTGCGCTCGGATCTTGATGTAAGTCGAGTTTTTGAAGT
AGAACACTTTTCACATTGATGATGGTTCATACTTCGGAAAATAGGTTGAGACACAGGCATTAAAAATGGT
CAAAAAAACAGCTATGGAATTGGGTCAAATGCTCGATGAAGAAAAGGAAAAATTGGAACGTCAGGAAAAG
GCAAGAAAGGATCTAGCTGACGCTGTGGTGAAAGGTCGAGAGCAAAAACAGGCAAGGTCAGACGATGCAA
AACGCAAGATCCTGATCGGGGCTTACTTACTGAAGAAACATGATAATGACATCAAGAAACTTGTGGAACA
AAACCCCGATTTTATTGGGTACATTAGAGAAAATGATAAGCACTTATTTTCATAGGCATTAGTAGTTATA
AAAAACCCTCATAAATCGAGGGTTTCTTTTTTATCTGCATTACTTTTTGAATCAATGTACTTTTTTAGCT
TGCTATTTTTCACTGCATACAGCCGCTTATACTCTTTCTCAATCAATGCGGTCAAAATGGCTTTTTGGCT
CTCCCCTGCTGCGCCCACCATGTCCGCAAGCATATCCGACACACCCTTATCTATAAACACCTCCAAACGT
TGACTATCAAGGCTTTTGCGTTTTTCACGATATGCTTTTTGTCGTTCGGCATTGGTTTTTGGCGGCTCTT
TTAGCATGTCCTGTGTTTTCTGATCGTTCGGGTCTTTCATGTCTTTAACTCCCATATAGTATATCATAGT
TACAGGATAACATTGTTTTTAGTTACAGGATAACTTTTTATAAAATTTATTTGTAAAAATTTATGCTATC
CTGCAACTATTTTTAAATTACAGGATAACTATTTAACGTTACCCTGTAACTATAGTTATCCTGTAACGCT
AAATTAATTACCCTGTAACATATATTTTGTTATCCTGTAACAACTAAATATTGAAATAATACTACCAAAG
TTACCCTGTAACGAAAATAACTAGGTTAAAAAATGATCGGATTTTAACATTTTGCGTTGTTCCAAAAGTT
ATCAACAGCCTAGAACGTCATAGGAAGCGATTACAGACACTTTATAGCTATCAGCATGGGAACATAAGGG
CAGGATGAAATATGGGTCTTAAAACGCAAATGGTGAGGTTTTAGAGGTATTTTTTGAAGATGATTAAGGC
GGTTTGTTTTTAAAATTTTTGGCGGCTCTCAGGCTGCTTACATTTTAACCAGTTCAGTGAAAAGTTCTTT
TTCAGCAAATTTCTGTTTAGCACCATAGCTAAAACTTGCGTGGAACATATTAAGAATTGACCGAAATGAC
ACAATCTCAATTATATTTTTTTTGAAAAGTTTTCTTTATCAAATATTTTAAATCATTGATTTATATATAA
GTATACATTCATTTTAATAATTAATCTTTATTTAACAATGATTTATCTATATTCAATTGTTTAATTATTC
TTACTAATATTATCTCTATATCAATATTTTTTATTTAAAAACATATGTTTAGTAGTGCTTTTGATTAAAG
TACCAGAGGGAGGGAGCAGAGCTGAATGGGAAATACTCACCCTAGAGCGATTCTTAAAAATCACCCTAAA
GTATTCCCATTCGATGTACCGTCGGTCGGTCGCTTTCGCATCAGGGATGACATCACTGTATCAAGCTGCC
ACTGTTATGATTACGATTGATAGCACCGCCTGAACACGCTCATAACCGCCAATTAAATGACTACTCATTG
CGTCCGCTACTCTGTTCAGTTCCCCTAGTAATAGCGTTTTTCCGATGTGTGCTAGCGTCACTGTACCTCA
TCACCCACACATGGACAGATTGAGTTACAGACATTGGCTAAATTTTTGGGGTCTATGCTTGACAAAGCGA
GTTAAAACCTTAGAATTTAAGACAGGTACATTAAGCCCCTGTGGTGAAATCATTAGCGGTCGTCAAACCT
TAATGCTTTCGATTGCCGATATGTCAGTATCGAAGATCTGTACCCCATAAATTACGGTAAAGCCCCAAGC
AATTGCAAGGGGCTTTTATCTTTTTTAACAAAAAAAATTTATAAATCAGGATTTTATAACACTAAATAAT
CCAAAGTACATGAGTAAGTCATGACCACTCCTGCGATGTGTGTAGCACTCTGAGTATCCGTATTATATCA
GTGATGTCATATACAACCACATAATGCGGATGTATCACTAACTCCCTAGTATCTTTCTGTCTGCCTGTGC
GCCCCATCAGTCGATTATCAACAAGTAAATCTGTCTTTTCTTCAATTAAATCATCAATTTCAATAGCTGC
TATAGGGTTGCGTTCTTCAAGATAATCATAGATATTTCTACGATCTTGGCGAGCTGTTTCAGTCCACTCA
ATCTTCATTCTTCGCTGCCAGTTTCGCCAATGTTGCAGCACGTCTAGCGGCAAACTCTGCCTTTACGTCC
TCATGTGGAATCAACTTGCCTGCATTGGCTTCATTTAAGCCGATCTGTACCTGCTGCTTGAACCATTTGT
CATAGTCTGCGGCTTCCTGTTGCTTCTTAACAAAGTCACGCATGAAGTCACGGATTAGCTGCGCCCCCGA
CCGATCAACAGTCTTAGCAAGGCTTGAAAATTCTTGCTTTAGGTCATGGTCTACCCGAAAGGTAAAAGTC
GCTTCTGTCATGTTTTTCACTCCAATGTGTTACATTTGAATGCTATTGTAACACATTAAAAAGTTAGGTC
ATTGTCTTTTTTCGGCTTAGGCTGTTCTTGGTCATAACGTGGTTTAAATGATGGCTGTCGCTCATTCTCA
AGTAAAATTTTCCGTTTATTAACAGCCTGTTGCATCTGCTCATAGTAAGGCATCAACTGCGGTAAAATAT
CAGCAAGTGCCTGTCTGTCTTTATCCAGGATACGGCTCAATTGCCCGATTTTTTTCAAGTCACGCTCATA
GGCTATTCTGTCGCTGATCTGCTCGTATTTTTGCTTTGAACACCTTATGTACTCTTGCATATCGTTACTT
GCCCATGCCTGCGCCTGAAGACGTGTAAACATGGAAATGTCTGAAGCAACATGGTCGCTGATATGGTCAT
ACTCAGCATCTTTGACATAGCCGTATTTTGATAAATATCTTTCATAGTCCTGCCGTTTCTTTTTGTCATC
TTCCTGTTTTTGTTTAGTTTCTCTTTCTATCTGCTGTTGTTTTCGTTGCTGTTCCTGTTGCTCCTCTTTT
ATCTCTCTGTGATAAATGGAAAGGCTAGATTGATCATTATCCCAACGTGTGAGCATGTCCTCAAAGCCGT
AATAATCAGCACTAAACCAACCTGTTTTCACTTTCACTGGTGGCGGCAGTGGCTCTCCGATCTCCCTTAG
CAGTGCTGTAGCTGCTCGTCCCTCTTTGATCACTTTATCAAGCTGCAAGCGGTCGATATTGTCTTGCAAC
TGCAGGCTTCCTCGCTCACTGACTCGCTGCGCTCGGTCGTTCGGCTGCGGCGAGCGGTATCAGCTCACTC
AAAGGCGGTAATACGGTTATCCACAGAATCAGGGGATAACGCAGGAAAGAACATGTGAGCAAAAGGCCAG
CAAAAGGCCAGGAACCGTAAAAAGGCCGCGTTGCTGGCGTTTTTCCACAGGCTCCGCCCCCCTGACGAGC
ATCACAAAAATCGACGCTCAAGTCAGAGGTGGCGAAACCCGACAGGACTATAAAGATACCAGGCGTTTCC
CCCTGGAAGCTCCCTCGTGCGCTCTCCTGTTCCGACCCTGCCGCTTACCGGATACCTGTCCGCCTTTCTC
CCTTCGGGAAGCGTGGCGCTTTCTCATAGCTCACGCTGTAGGTATCTCAGTTCGGTGTAGGTCGTTCGCT
CCAAGCTGGGCTGTGTGCACGAACCCCCCGTTCAGCCCGACCGCTGCGCCTTATCCGGTAACTATCGTCT
TGAGTCCAACCCGGTAAGACACGACTTATCGCCACTGGCAGCAGCCACTGGTAACAGGATTAGCAGAGCG
AGGTATGTAGGCGGTGCTACAGAGTTCTTGAAGTGGTGGCCTAACTACGGCTACACTAGAAGAACAGTAT
TTGGTATCTGCGCTCTGCTGAAGCCAGTTACCTTCGGAAAAAGAGTTGGTAGCTCTTGATCCGGCAAACA
AACCACCGCTGGTAGCGGTGGTTTTTTTGTTTGCAAGCAGCAGATTACGCGCAGAAAAAAAGGATCTCAA
GAAGATCCTTTGATCTTTTCTACGGGGTCTGACGCTCAGTGGAACGAAAACTCACGTTAAGGGATTTTGG
TCATGAGATTATCAAAAAGGATCTTCACCTAGATCCTTTTAAATTAAAAATGAAGTTTTAAATCAATCTA
AAGTATATATGAGTAAACTTGGTCTGACAGTTACCAATGCTTAATCAGTGAGGCACCTATCTCAGCGATC
TGTCTATTTCGTTCATCCATAGTTGCCTGACTCCCCGTCGTGTAGATAACTACGATACGGGAGGGCTTAC
CATCTGGCCCCAGTGCTGCAATGATACCGCGAGAGCCACGCTCACCGGCTCCAGATTTATCAGCAATAAA
CCAGCCAGCCGGAAGGGCCGAGCGCAGAAGTGGTCCTGCAACTTTATCCGCCTCCATCCAGTCTATTAAT
TGTTGCCGGGAAGCTAGAGTAAGTAGTTCGCCAGTTAATAGTTTGCGCAACGTTGTTGCCATTGCTACAG
GCATCGTGGTGTCACGCTCGTCGTTTGGTATGGCTTCATTCAGCTCCGGTTCCCAACGATCAAGGCGAGT
TACATGATCCCCCATGTTGTGCAAAAAAGCGGTTAGCTCCTTCGGTCCTCCGATCGTTGTCAGAAGTAAG
TTGGCCGCAGTGTTATCACTCATGGTTATGGCAGCACTGCATAATTCTCTTACTGTCATGCCATCCGTAA
GATGCTTTTCTGTGACTGGTGAGTACTCAACCAAGTCATTCTGAGAATAGTGTATGCGGCGACCGAGTTG
CTCTTGCCCGGCGTCAATACGGGATAATACCGCGCCACATAGCAGAACTTTAAAAGTGCTCATCATTGGA
AAACGTTCTTCGGGGCGAAAACTCTCAAGGATCTTACCGCTGTTGAGATCCAGTTCGATGTAACCCACTC
GTGCACCCAACTGATCTTCAGCATCTTTTACTTTCACCAGCGTTTCTGGGTGAGCAAAAACAGGAAGGCA
AAATGCCGCAAAAAAGGGAATAAGGGCGACACGGAAATGTTGAATACTCATACTCTTCCTTTTTCAATAT
TATTGAAGCATTTATCAGGGTTATTGTCTCATGAGCGGATACATATTTGAATGTATTTAGAAAAATAAAC
AAATAGGGGTTCCGCGCACATTTCCCCGAAAAGTGCCACCTGACGTCTAAGAAACCATTATTATCATGAC
ATTAACCTATAAAAATAGGCGTATCACGAGGCAGAATTTCAGATAAAAAAAATCCTTAGCTTTCGCTAAG
GATGATTTCTGGAATTCGCGGCCGCTTCTAGAA
